>Addgene plasmid #31284 | pSG5-ABL | addgene full sequence | sequence record 249670 | Addgene NGS Result
GCAGGCAGAAGTATGCAAAGCATGCATCTCAATTAGTCAGCAACCATAGTCCCGCCCCTAACTCCGCCCA
TCCCGCCCCTAACTCCGCCCAGTTCCGCCCATTCTCCGCCCCATGGCTGACTAATTTTTTTTATTTATGC
AGAGGCCGAGGCCGCCTCGGCCTCTGAGCTATTCCAGAAGTAGTGAAGAGGCTTTTTTGGAGGCCTAGGC
TTTTGCAAAAAGCTCCGGATCGATCCTGAGAACTTCAGGGTGAGTTTGGGGACCCTTGATTGTTCTTTCT
TTTTCGCTATTGTAAAATTCATGTTATATGGAGGGGGCAAAGTTTTCAGGGTGTTGTTTAGAATGGGAAG
ATGTCCCTTGTATCACCATGGACCCTCATGATAATTTTGTTTCTTTCACTTTCTACTCTGTTGACAACCA
TTGTCTCCTCTTATTTTCTTTTCATTTTCTGTAACTTTTTCGTTAAACTTTAGCTTGCATTTGTAACGAA
TTTTTAAATTCACTTTTGTTTATTTGTCAGATTGTAAGTACTTTCTCTAATCACTTTTTTTTCAAGGCAA
TCAGGGTATATTATATTGTACTTCAGCACAGTTTTAGAGAACAATTGTTATAATTAAATGATAAGGTAGA
ATATTTCTGCATATAAATTCTGGCTGGCGTGGAAATATTCTTATTGGTAGAAACAACTACATCCTGGTCA
TCATCCTGCCTTTCTCTTTATGGTTACAATGATATACACTGTTTGAGATGAGGATAAAATACTCTGAGTC
CAAACCGGGCCCCTCTGCTAACCATGTTCATGCCTTCTTCTTTTTCCTACAGCTCCTGGGCAACGTGCTG
GTTATTGTGCTGTCTCATCATTTTGGCAAAGAATTGTAATACGACTCACTATAGGGCGAATTCCTTTTAA
AAAGCGGACTTAAAAGTTGCTGGCAATGCATTCCTTTTCGTCAGAGTCGAGGGCAAACTCGCTGAAATCT
GGGTGACCCGTGTCCTTTTCCGGAGAGCAAAGCAGAGAAGCGAGAGCGGCCACTAGTTCGGCAGGAAATT
TGTTGGAAGATGAAGAAGCTAAGATAGGGGGTTGGTGACTTCCACAGGAAAAGTTCTGGAGGAGTAGCCA
AAGACCATCAGCGTTTCCTTTATGTGTGAGAATTGAAATGACTAGCATTATTGACCCTTTTCAGCATCCC
CTGTGAATATTTCTGTTTAGGTTTTTCTTCTTGAAAAGAAATTGTTATTCAGCCCGTTTAAAACAAATCA
AGAAACTTTTGGGTAACATTGCAATTACATGAAATTGATAACCGCGAAAATAATTGGAACTCCTGCTTGC
AAGTGTCAACCTAAAAAAAGTGCTTCCTTTTGTTATGGAAGATGTCTTTCTGTGATTGACTTCAATTGCT
GACTTGTGGAGATGCAGCGAATGTGAAATCCCACGTATATGCCATTTCCCTCTACGCTCGCTGACCGTTC
TGGAAGATCTTGAACCCTCTTCTGGAAAGGGGTACCTATTATTACTTTATGGGGCAGCAGCCTGGAAAAG
TACTTGGGGACCAAAGAAGGCCAAGCTTGCCTGCCCTGCATTTTATCAAAGGAGCAGGGAAGAAGGAATC
ATCGAGGCATGGGGGTCCACACTGCAATGTTTTTGTGGAACATGAAGCCCTTCAGCGGCCAGTAGCATCT
GACTTTGAGCCTCAGGGTCTGAGTGAAGCCGCTCGTTGGAACTCCAAGGAAAACCTTCTCGCTGGACCCA
GTGAAAATGACCCCAACCTTTTCGTTGCACTGTATGATTTTGTGGCCAGTGGAGATAACACTCTAAGCAT
AACTAAAGGTGAAAAGCTCCGGGTCTTAGGCTATAATCACAATGGGGAATGGTGTGAAGCCCAAACCAAA
AATGGCCAAGGCTGGGTCCCAAGCAACTACATCACGCCAGTCAACAGTCTGGAGAAACACTCCTGGTACC
ATGGGCCTGTGTCCCGCAATGCCGCTGAGTATCTGCTGAGCAGCGGGATCAATGGCAGCTTCTTGGTGCG
TGAGAGTGAGAGCAGTCCTGGCCAGAGGTCCATCTCGCTGAGATACGAAGGGAGGGTGTACCATTACAGG
ATCAACACTGCTTCTGATGGCAAGCTCTACGTCTCCTCCGAGAGCCGCTTCAACACCCTGGCCGAGTTGG
TTCATCATCATTCAACGGTGGCCGACGGGCTCATCACCACGCTCCATTATCCAGCCCCAAAGCGCAACAA
GCCCACTGTCTATGGTGTGTCCCCCAACTACGACAAGTGGGAGATGGAACGCACGGACATCACCATGAAG
CACAAGCTGGGCGGGGGCCAGTACGGGGAGGTGTACGAGGGCGTGTGGAAGAAATACAGCCTGACGGTGG
CCGTGAAGACCTTGAAGGAGGACACCATGGAGGTGGAAGAGTTCTTGAAAGAAGCTGCAGTCATGAAAGA
GATCAAACACCCTAACCTGGTGCAGCTCCTTGGGGTCTGCACCCGGGAGCCCCCGTTCTATATCATCACT
GAGTTCATGACCTACGGGAACCTCCTGGACTACCTGAGGGAGTGCAACCGGCAGGAGGTGAACGCCGTGG
TGCTGCTGTACATGGCCACTCAGATCTCGTCAGCCATGGAGTACCTGGAGAAGAAAAACTTCATCCACAG
AGATCTTGCTGCCCGAAACTGCCTGGTAGGGGAGAACCACTTGGTGAAGGTAGCTGATTTTGGCCTGAGC
AGGTTGATGACAGGGGACACCTACACAGCCCATGCTGGAGCCAAGTTCCCCATCAAATGGACTGCACCCG
AGAGCCTGGCCTACAACAAGTTCTCCATCAAGTCCGACGTCTGGGCATTTGGAGTATTGCTTTGGGAAAT
TGCTACCTATGGCATGTCCCCTTACCCGGGAATTGACCTGTCCCAGGTGTATGAGCTGCTAGAGAAGGAC
TACCGCATGGAGCGCCCAGAAGGCTGCCCAGAGAAGGTCTATGAACTCATGCGAGCATGTTGGCAGTGGA
ATCCCTCTGACCGGCCCTCCTTTGCTGAAATCCACCAAGCCTTTGAAACAATGTTCCAGGAATCCAGTAT
CTCAGACGAAGTGGAAAAGGAGCTGGGGAAACAAGGCGTCCGTGGGGCTGTGAGTACCTTGCTGCAGGCC
CCAGAGCTGCCCACCAAGACGAGGACCTCCAGGAGAGCTGCAGAGCACAGAGACACCACTGACGTGCCTG
AGATGCCTCACTCCAAGGGCCAGGGAGAGAGCGATCCTCTGGACCATGAGCCTGCCGTGTCTCCATTGCT
CCCTCGAAAAGAGCGAGGTCCCCCGGAGGGCGGCCTGAATGAAGATGAGCGCCTTCTCCCCAAAGACAAA
AAGACCAACTTGTTCAGCGCCTTGATCAAGAAGAAGAAGAAGACAGCCCCAACCCCTCCCAAACGCAGCA
GCTCCTTCCGGGAGATGGACGGCCAGCCGGAGCGCAGAGGGGCCGGCGAGGAAGAGGGCCGAGACATCAG
CAACGGGGCACTGGCTTTCACCCCCTTGGACACAGCTGACCCAGCCAAGTCCCCAAAGCCCAGCAATGGG
GCTGGGGTCCCCAATGGAGCCCTCCGGGAGTCCGGGGGCTCAGGCTTCCGGTCTCCCCACCTGTGGAAGA
AGTCCAGCACGCTGACCAGCAGCCGCCTAGCCACCGGCGAGGAGGAGGGCGGTGGCAGCTCCAGCAAGCG
CTTCCTGCGCTCTTGCTCCGCCTCCTGCGTTCCCCATGGGGCCAAGGACACGGAGTGGAGGTCAGTCACG
CTGCCTCGGGACTTGCAGTCCACGGGAAGACAGTTTGACTCGTCCACATTTGGAGGGCACAAAAGTGAGA
AGCCGGCTCTGCCTCGGAAGAGGGCAGGGGAGAACAGGTCTGACCAGGTGACCCGAGGCACAGTAACGCC
TCCCCCCAGGCTGGTGAAAAAGAATGAGGAAGCTGCTGATGAGGTCTTCAAAGACATCATGGAGTCCAGC
CCGGGCTCCAGCCTGCCCAACCTGACTCCAAAACCCCTCCGGCGGCAGGTCACCGTGGCCCCTGCCTCGG
GCCTCCCCCACAAGGAAGAAGCTGGAAAGGGCAGTGCCTTAGGGACCCCTGCTGCAGCTGAGCCAGTGAC
CCCCACCAGCAAAGCAGGCTCAGGTGCACCAGGGGGCACCAGCAAGGGCCCCGCCGAGGAGTCCAGAGTG
AGGAGGCACAAGCACTCCTCTGAGTCGCCAGGGAGGGACAAGGGGAAATTGTCCAGGCTCAAACCTGCCC
CGCCGCCCCCACCAGCAGCCTCTGCAGGGAAGGCTGGAGGAAAGCCCTCGCAGAGCCCGAGCCAGGAGGC
GGCCGGGGAGGCAGTCCTGGGCGCAAAGACAAAAGCCACGAGTCTGGTTGATGCTGTGAACAGTGACGCT
GCCAAGCCCAGCCAGCCGGGAGAGGGCCTCAAAAAGCCCGTGCTCCCGGCCACTCCAAAGCCACAGTCCG
CCAAGCCGTCGGGGACCCCCATCAGCCCAGCCCCCGTTCCCTCCACGTTGCCATCAGCATCCTCGGCCCT
GGCAGGGGACCAGCCGTCTTCCACCGCCTTCATCCCTCTCATATCAACCCGAGTGTCTCTTCGGAAAACC
CGCCAGCCTCCAGAGCGGATCGCCAGCGGCGCCATCACCAAGGGCGTGGTCCTGGACAGCACCGAGGCGC
TGTGCCTCGCCATCTCTAGGAACTCCGAGCAGATGGCCAGCCACAGCGCAGTGCTGGAGGCCGGCAAAAA
CCTCTACACGTTCTGCGTGAGCTATGTGGATTCCATCCAGCAAATGAGGAACAAGTTTGCCTTCCGAGAG
GCCATCAACAAACTGGAGAATAATCTCCGGGAGCTTCAGATCTGCCCGGCGACAGCAGGCAGTGGTCCAG
CGGCCACTCAGGACTTCAGCAAGCTCCTCAGTTCGGTGAAGGAAATCAGTGACATAGTGCAGAGGTAGCA
GCAGTCAGGGGTCAGGTGTCAGGCCCGTCGGAGCTGCCTGCAGCACATGCGGGCTCGCCCATACCCGTGA
CAGTGGCTGACAAGGGACTAGTGAGTCAGCACCTTGGCCCAGGAGCTCTGCGCCAGGCAGAGCTGAGGGC
CCTGTGGAGTCCAGCTCTACTACCTACGTTTGCACCGCCTGCCCTCCCGCACCTTCCTCCTCCCCGCTCC
GTCTCTGTCCTCGAATTTTATCTGTGGAGTTCCTGCTCCGTGGACTGCAGTCGGCATGCCAGGACCCGCC
AGCCCCGCTCCCACCTAGTGCCCCAGACTGAGCTCTCCAGGCCAGGTGGGAACGGCTGATGTGGACTGTC
TTTTTCATTTTTTTCTCTCTGGAGCCCCTCCTCCCCCGGCTGGGCCTCCTTCTTCCACTTCTCCAAGAAT
GGAAGCCTGAACTGAGGAATTCGGATCCAGATCTTATTAAAGCAGAACTTGTTTATTGCAGCTTATAATG
GTTACAAATAAAGCAATAGCATCACAAATTTCACAAATAAAGCATTTTTTTCACTGCATTCTAGTTGTGG
TTTGTCCAAACTCATCAATGTATCTTATCATGTCTGGTCGACTCTAGACTCTTCCGCTTCCTCGCTCACT
GACTCGCTGCGCTCGGTCGTTCGGCTGCGGCGAGCGGTATCAGCTCACTCAAAGGCGGTAATACGGTTAT
CCACAGAATCAGGGGATAACGCAGGAAAGAACATGTGAGCAAAAGGCCAGCAAAAGGCCAGGAACCGTAA
AAAGGCCGCGTTGCTGGCGTTTTTCCATAGGCTCCGCCCCCCTGACGAGCATCACAAAAATCGACGCTCA
AGTCAGAGGTGGCGAAACCCGACAGGACTATAAAGATACCAGGCGTTTCCCCCTGGAAGCTCCCTCGTGC
GCTCTCCTGTTCCGACCCTGCCGCTTACCGGATACCTGTCCGCCTTTCTCCCTTCGGGAAGCGTGGCGCT
TTCTCATAGCTCACGCTGTAGGTATCTCAGTTCGGTGTAGGTCGTTCGCTCCAAGCTGGGCTGTGTGCAC
GAACCCCCCGTTCAGCCCGACCGCTGCGCCTTATCCGGTAACTATCGTCTTGAGTCCAACCCGGTAAGAC
ACGACTTATCGCCACTGGCAGCAGCCACTGGTAACAGGATTAGCAGAGCGAGGTATGTAGGCGGTGCTAC
AGAGTTCTTGAAGTGGTGGCCTAACTACGGCTACACTAGAAGAACAGTATTTGGTATCTGCGCTCTGCTG
AAGCCAGTTACCTTCGGAAAAAGAGTTGGTAGCTCTTGATCCGGCAAACAAACCACCGCTGGTAGCGGTG
GTTTTTTTGTTTGCAAGCAGCAGATTACGCGCAGAAAAAAAGGATCTCAAGAAGATCCTTTGATCTTTTC
TACGGGGTCTGACGCTCAGTGGAACGAAAACTCACGTTAAGGGATTTTGGTCATGAGATTATCAAAAAGG
ATCTTCACCTAGATCCTTTTAAATTAAAAATGAAGTTTTAAATCAATCTAAAGTATATATGAGTAAACTT
GGTCTGACAGTTACCAATGCTTAATCAGTGAGGCACCTATCTCAGCGATCTGTCTATTTCGTTCATCCAT
AGTTGCCTGACTCCCCGTCGTGTAGATAACTACGATACGGGAGGGCTTACCATCTGGCCCCAGTGCTGCA
ATGATACCGCGAGACCCACGCTCACCGGCTCCAGATTTATCAGCAATAAACCAGCCAGCCGGAAGGGCCG
AGCGCAGAAGTGGTCCTGCAACTTTATCCGCCTCCATCCAGTCTATTAATTGTTGCCGGGAAGCTAGAGT
AAGTAGTTCGCCAGTTAATAGTTTGCGCAACGTTGTTGCCATTGCTACAGGCATCGTGGTGTCACGCTCG
TCGTTTGGTATGGCTTCATTCAGCTCCGGTTCCCAACGATCAAGGCGAGTTACATGATCCCCCATGTTGT
GCAAAAAAGCGGTTAGCTCCTTCGGTCCTCCGATCGTTGTCAGAAGTAAGTTGGCCGCAGTGTTATCACT
CATGGTTATGGCAGCACTGCATAATTCTCTTACTGTCATGCCATCCGTAAGATGCTTTTCTGTGACTGGT
GAGTACTCAACCAAGTCATTCTGAGAATAGTGTATGCGGCGACCGAGTTGCTCTTGCCCGGCGTCAATAC
GGGATAATACCGCGCCACATAGCAGAACTTTAAAAGTGCTCATCATTGGAAAACGTTCTTCGGGGCGAAA
ACTCTCAAGGATCTTACCGCTGTTGAGATCCAGTTCGATGTAACCCACTCGTGCACCCAACTGATCTTCA
GCATCTTTTACTTTCACCAGCGTTTCTGGGTGAGCAAAAACAGGAAGGCAAAATGCCGCAAAAAAGGGAA
TAAGGGCGACACGGAAATGTTGAATACTCATACTCTTCCTTTTTCAATATTATTGAAGCATTTATCAGGG
TTATTGTCTCATGAGCGGATACATATTTGAATGTATTTAGAAAAATAAACAAATAGGGGTTCCGCGCACA
TTTCCCCGAAAAGTGCCACCTGACGTCTAAGAAACCATTATTATCATGACATTAACCTATAAAAATAGGC
GTATCACGAGGCCCTTTCGTCTCGCGCGTTTCGGTGATGACGGTGAAAACCTCTGACACATGCAGCTCCC
GGAGACGGTCACAGCTTGTCTGTAAGCGGATGCCGGGAGCAGACAAGCCCGTCAGGGCGCGTCAGCGGGT
GTTGGCGGGTGTCGGGGCTGGCTTAACTATGCGGCATCAGAGCAGATTGTACTGAGAGTGCACCATATGC
GGTGTGAAATACCGCACAGATGCGTAAGGAGAAAATACCGCATCAGGAAATTGTAAGCGTTAATATTTTG
TTAAAATTCGCGTTAAATTTTTGTTAAATCAGCTCATTTTTTAACCAATAGGCCGAAATCGGCAAAATCC
CTTATAAATCAAAAGAATAGACCGAGATAGGGT
[37 nt withheld, positions 7944-7980]
AAAGAACGTGGACTCCAACGTCAAAGG
[49 nt withheld, positions 8008-8056]
T
[91 nt withheld, positions 8058-8148]
G
[124 nt withheld, positions 8150-8273]
CCATTCGCCATTCAGGCTGCGCAACTGTTGGGAAGGGCGATCGGTGCGGGCCTCTTCGCTATTACGCCAG
CTGGCGAAAGGGGGATGTGCTGCAAGGCGATTAAGTTGGGTAACGCCAGGGTTTTCCCAGTCACGACGTT
GTAAAACGACGGCCAGTGAATTGTCGACTTCTGAGGCGGAAAGAACCAGCTGTGGAATGTGTGTCAGTTA
GGGTGTGGAAAGTCCCCAGGCTCCCCAGCAGGCAGAAGTATGCAAAGCATGCATCTCAATTAGTCAGCAA
GGAAAGTCCCCAGGCTCCCCA
Features (pLannotate 1.2.2; 12 found; start..end, strand, type, name):
    250..822     +  intron         β-globin intron: intron from rabbit β-globin gene
    877..895     +  promoter       T7 promoter: promoter for bacteriophage T7 RNA polymerase
   1654..4965    +  CDS            ABL1: ABL1_HUMAN - Also known as ABL, JTK7. Experimental evidence at protein level: Swiss-Prot protein existence level 1. Non-receptor tyrosine-protein kinase that plays a role in many key processes linked to cell growth and survival such as cytoskeleton remodeling in response to extracellular stimuli, cell motility and adhesion, receptor endocytosis, autophagy, DNA damage response and apoptosis. Coordinates actin remodeling through tyrosine phosphorylation of proteins controlling cytoskeleton dynamics like WASF3 (involved in branch formation); ANXA1 (involved in membrane anchoring); DBN1, DBNL, CTT
   5436..5557    +  polyA_signal   SV40 poly(A) signal: SV40 polyadenylation signal
   5762..6350    -  rep_origin     ori: high-copy-number ColE1/pMB1/pBR322/pUC origin of replication
   6521..7381    -  CDS            AmpR: β-lactamase; bla; confers resistance to ampicillin, carbenicillin, and related antibiotics
   7382..7486    -  promoter       AmpR promoter: bla
   7581..7616    +  CDS            rop (fragment): Rop protein, which maintains plasmids at low copy number; rop
   7718..7817    +  misc_feature   bom (fragment): basis of mobility region from pBR322
   7845..8273    -  rep_origin     f1 ori (sequence partly withheld): f1 bacteriophage origin of replication; arrow indicates direction of (+) strand synthesis
   8277..8434    -  CDS            lacZα (fragment): LacZα fragment of β-galactosidase; lacZ fragment
   8444..219     +  promoter       SV40 promoter (across the origin): SV40 enhancer and early promoter
