[The description below was written by a language model from this plasmid's Addgene catalogue record and pLannotate feature annotations shown in this document.]
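Description:
pSG5-ABL is a mammalian expression plasmid carrying human ABL1 cDNA in the pSG5 backbone. The sequenced record is about 8.6 kb, consistent with a roughly 4.1 kb vector plus a roughly 4.5 kb insert cloned as an EcoRI fragment, with both sites retained. In bacteria it is maintained at high copy through a ColE1/pUC-type origin and selected with ampicillin via the β-lactamase gene. An f1 origin is also present and allows single-stranded DNA production. Short remnants of rop, bom and lacZα are annotated as leftover backbone fragments rather than functional parts.

Expression in mammalian cells is driven by the SV40 enhancer and early promoter, which spans the numbering origin of the circular sequence. It is followed by a rabbit β-globin intron that provides a splicing event to improve mRNA processing, and an SV40 polyadenylation signal terminates the transcript downstream of the insert. A T7 promoter sits between the intron and the cloning site, which allows in vitro transcription of the insert and serves as a sequencing primer site.

According to the depositor, the insert contains the entire coding region of the ABL 1B variant, which has a putative N-terminal myristoylation site, with the 5′ and 3′ untranslated regions truncated. It also carries a P829L substitution relative to the reference sequence. The automated annotation marks only the portion matching the Swiss-Prot ABL1 entry, so the variant-specific N-terminus may lie upstream of the annotated CDS. No epitope tag or reporter is recorded. The plasmid is suited to expressing untagged ABL non-receptor tyrosine kinase in mammalian cells, and the associated publication concerns Bcr/Abl signalling interactions.
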