Addgene plasmid #31284: pSG5-ABL
Depositing lab: Nora Heisterkamp. Depositing organization: Children's Hospital Los Angeles. Publication: Bcr/Abl P190 interaction with Spa-1, a GTPase activating protein for the small GTPase Rap1. Yi SJ, Lee HT, Groffen J, Heisterkamp N. Int J Mol Med. 2008 Oct . 22(4):453-8. PubMed 18813851.
Backbone
  Vector backbone: pSG5
  Backbone manufacturer: Stratagene
  Backbone size w/o insert (bp): 4076
  Vector type: Mammalian Expression
Growth in bacteria
  Bacterial resistance: Ampicillin, 100 μg/mL
  Growth temperature: 37°C
  Growth strain: DH5alpha
  Copy number: High Copy
Gene/Insert
  Gene/Insert name: V-abl Abelson murine leukemia viral oncogene homolog 1 (alt name: ABL1)
  Species: H. sapiens (human)
  Insert size (bp): 4500
  GenBank ID: NM_007313
  Entrez Gene: ABL1 (a.k.a. ABL, BCR-ABL, CHDSKM, JTK7, bcr/abl, c-ABL, c-ABL1, p150, v-abl)
  Cloning method: Restriction Enzyme; 5′ cloning site EcoRI (not destroyed); 3′ cloning site EcoRI (not destroyed)
  Sequencing primers: 5′ T7; 3′ SV40-pA-R
Terms and licenses: Academic/Nonprofit Terms; Industry Terms: Not Available to Industry
Depositor comments: The construct was made by Ron de Jong in 1993/1994. It contains the entire coding region of the Abl 1B variant (which has a putative N-terminal myristoylation site) but with the 5’ and 3’ untranslated regions truncated. This cDNA clone contains a P829L mutation in Abl 1B compared with reference sequence NM_007313
How to cite: pSG5-ABL was a gift from Nora Heisterkamp (Addgene plasmid # 31284 ; http://n2t.net/addgene:31284 ; RRID:Addgene_31284)
