>Addgene plasmid #31284 | pSG5-ABL | addgene partial sequence | sequence record 36142 | T7 5'-TAATACGACTCACTATAGGG-3'
AGCGGNTTAAAGTTGCTGGCAATGCATTCCTTTTCGTCAGAGTCGAGGGCAAACTCGCTGAAATCTGGGT
GACCCGTGTCCTTTTCCGGAGAGCAAAGCAGAGAAGCGAGAGCGGCCACTAGTTCGGCAGGAAATTTGTT
GGAAGATGAAGAAGCTAAGATAGGGGGTTGGTGACTTCCACAGGAAAAGTTCTGGAGGAGTAGCCAAAGA
CCATCAGCGTTTCCTTTATGTGTGAGAATTGAAATGACTAGCATTATTGACCCTTTTCAGCATCCCCTGT
GAATATTTCTGTTTAGGTTTTTCTTCTTGAAAAGAAATTGTTATTCAGCCCGTTTAAAACAAATCAAGAA
ACTTTTGGGTAACATTGCAATTACATGAAATTGATAACCGCGAAAATAATTGGAACTCCTGCTTGCAAGT
GTCAACCTAAAAAAAGTGCTTCCTTTTGTTATGGAAGATGTCTTTCTGTGATTGACTTCAATTGCTGACT
TGTGGAGATGCAGCGAATGTGAAATCCCACGTATATGCCATTTCCCTCTACGCTCGCTGACCGTTCTGGA
AGATCTTGAACCCTCTTCTGGAAAGGGGTACCTATTATTACTTTATGGGGCAGCAGCCTGGAAAAGTACT
TGGGGACCAAAGAAGGCCAAGCTTGCCTGCCCTGCATTTTATCAAAGGAGCAGGGAAGAAGGAATCATCG
AGGCATGGGGGTCCACACTGCAATGTTTTTGTGGAACATGAAGCCCTTCAGCGGCCAGTAGCATCTGACT
TTGAGCCTCAGGGTCTGAGTGAAGCCGCTCGTTGGAACTCCAAGGAAAACCTTCTCGCTGGACCCAGTGA
AAATGACCCCAACCTTTTCGTTGCACTGTATGATTTTGTGGCCAGTGGAGATAACACTCTAAGCATAACT
AAAGGTGAAAAGCTCCGGGTCTTAGGCTATAATCACAATGGGANGGGANCACAATGCAGTGNCAA
